>Addgene plasmid #77442 | CAMK1D gRNA (BRDN0001148035) | addgene full sequence | sequence record 187768 | Addgene Assembled Sequence
CCCGGGTGCAAAGATGGATAAAGTTTTAAACAGAGAGGAATCTTTGCAGCTAATGGACCTTCTAGGTCTT
GAAAGGAGTGGGAATTGGCTCCGGTGCCCGTCAGTGGGCAGAGCGCACATCGCCCACAGTCCCCGAGAAG
TTGGGGGGAGGGGTCGGCAATTGATCCGGTGCCTAGAGAAGGTGGCGCGGGGTAAACTGGGAAAGTGATG
TCGTGTACTGGCTCCGCCTTTTTCCCGAGGGTGGGGGAGAACCGTATATAAGTGCAGTAGTCGCCGTGAA
CGTTCTTTTTCGCAACGGGTTTGCCGCCAGAACACAGGTAAGTGCCGTGTGTGGTTCCCGCGGGCCTGGC
CTCTTTACGGGTTATGGCCCTTGCGTGCCTTGAATTACTTCCACCTGGCTGCAGTACGTGATTCTTGATC
CCGAGCTTCGGGTTGGAAGTGGGTGGGAGAGTTCGAGGCCTTGCGCTTAAGGAGCCCCTTCGCCTCGTGC
TTGAGTTGAGGCCTGGCCTGGGCGCTGGGGCCGCCGCGTGCGAATCTGGTGGCACCTTCGCGCCTGTCTC
GCTGCTTTCGATAAGTCTCTAGCCATTTAAAATTTTTGATGACCTGCTGCGACGCTTTTTTTCTGGCAAG
ATAGTCTTGTAAATGCGGGCCAAGATCTGCACACTGGTATTTCGGTTTTTGGGGCCGCGGGCGGCGACGG
GGCCCGTGCGTCCCAGCGCACATGTTCGGCGAGGCGGGGCCTGCGAGCGCGGCCACCGAGAATCGGACGG
GGGTAGTCTCAAGCTGGCCGGCCTGCTCTGGTGCCTGGCCTCGCGCCGCCGTGTATCGCCCCGCCCTGGG
CGGCAAGGCTGGCCCGGTCGGCACCAGTTGCGTGAGCGGAAAGATGGCCGCTTCCCGGCCCTGCTGCAGG
GAGCTCAAAATGGAGGACGCGGCGCTCGGGAGAGCGGGCGGGTGAGTCACCCACACAAAGGAAAAGGGCC
TTTCCGTCCTCAGCCGTCGCTTCATGTGACTCCACGGAGTACCGGGCGCCGTCCAGGCACCTCGATTAGT
TCTCGAGCTTTTGGAGTACGTCGTCTTTAGGTTGGGGGGAGGGGTTTTATGCGATGGAGTTTCCCCACAC
TGAGTGGGTGGAGACTGAAGTTAGGCCAGCTTGGCACTTGATGTAATTCTCCTTGGAATTTGCCCTTTTT
GAGTTTGGATCTTGGTTCATTCTCAAGCCTCAGACAGTGGTTCAAAGTTTTTTTCTTCCATTTCAGGTGT
CGTGACGTACGGCCACCATGACCGAGTACAAGCCCACGGTGCGCCTCGCCACCCGCGACGACGTCCCCAG
GGCCGTACGCACCCTCGCCGCCGCGTTCGCCGACTACCCCGCCACGCGCCACACCGTCGATCCGGACCGC
CACATCGAGCGGGTCACCGAGCTGCAAGAACTCTTCCTCACGCGCGTCGGGCTCGACATCGGCAAGGTGT
GGGTCGCGGACGACGGCGCCGCCGTGGCGGTCTGGACCACGCCGGAGAGCGTCGAAGCGGGGGCGGTGTT
CGCCGAGATCGGCCCGCGCATGGCCGAGTTGAGCGGTTCCCGGCTGGCCGCGCAGCAACAGATGGAAGGC
CTCCTGGCGCCGCACCGGCCCAAGGAGCCCGCGTGGTTCCTGGCCACCGTCGGAGTCTCGCCCGACCACC
AGGGCAAGGGTCTGGGCAGCGCCGTCGTGCTCCCCGGAGTGGAGGCGGCCGAGCGCGCCGGGGTGCCCGC
CTTCCTGGAGACCTCCGCGCCCCGCAACCTCCCCTTCTACGAGCGGCTCGGCTTCACCGTCACCGCCGAC
GTCGAGGTGCCCGAAGGACCGCGCACCTGGTGCATGACCCGCAAGCCCGGTGCCTGAACGCGTTAAGTCG
ACAATCAACCTCTGGATTACAAAATTTGTGAAAGATTGACTGGTATTCTTAACTATGTTGCTCCTTTTAC
GCTATGTGGATACGCTGCTTTAATGCCTTTGTATCATGCTATTGCTTCCCGTATGGCTTTCATTTTCTCC
TCCTTGTATAAATCCTGGTTGCTGTCTCTTTATGAGGAGTTGTGGCCCGTTGTCAGGCAACGTGGCGTGG
TGTGCACTGTGTTTGCTGACGCAACCCCCACTGGTTGGGGCATTGCCACCACCTGTCAGCTCCTTTCCGG
GACTTTCGCTTTCCCCCTCCCTATTGCCACGGCGGAACTCATCGCCGCCTGCCTTGCCCGCTGCTGGACA
GGGGCTCGGCTGTTGGGCACTGACAATTCCGTGGTGTTGTCGGGGAAATCATCGTCCTTTCCTTGGCTGC
TCGCCTGTGTTGCCACCTGGATTCTGCGCGGGACGTCCTTCTGCTACGTCCCTTCGGCCCTCAATCCAGC
GGACCTTCCTTCCCGCGGCCTGCTGCCGGCTCTGCGGCCTCTTCCGCGTCTTCGCCTTCGCCCTCAGACG
AGTCGGATCTCCCTTTGGGCCGCCTCCCCGCGTCGACTTTAAGACCAATGACTTACAAGGCAGCTGTAGA
TCTTAGCCACTTTTTAAAAGAAAAGGGGGGACTGGAAGGGCTAATTCACTCCCAACGAAGACAAGATCTG
CTTTTTGCTTGTACTGGGTCTCTCTGGTTAGACCAGATCTGAGCCTGGGAGCTCTCTGGCTAACTAGGGA
ACCCACTGCTTAAGCCTCAATAAAGCTTGCCTTGAGTGCTTCAAGTAGTGTGTGCCCGTCTGTTGTGTGA
CTCTGGTAACTAGAGATCCCTCAGACCCTTTTAGTCAGTGTGGAAAATCTCTAGCAGTACGTATAGTAGT
TCATGTCATCTTATTATTCAGTATTTATAACTTGCAAAGAAATGAATATCAGAGAGTGAGAGGAACTTGT
TTATTGCAGCTTATAATGGTTACAAATAAAGCAATAGCATCACAAATTTCACAAATAAAGCATTTTTTTC
ACTGCATTCTAGTTGTGGTTTGTCCAAACTCATCAATGTATCTTATCATGTCTGGCTCTAGCTATCCCGC
CCCTAACTCCGCCCATCCCGCCCCTAACTCCGCCCAGTTCCGCCCATTCTCCGCCCCATGGCTGACTAAT
TTTTTTTATTTATGCAGAGGCCGAGGCCGCCTCGGCCTCTGAGCTATTCCAGAAGTAGTGAGGAGGCTTT
TTTGGAGGCCTAGGGACGTACCCAATTCGCCCTATAGTGAGTCGTATTACGCGCGCTCACTGGCCGTCGT
TTTACAACGTCGTGACTGGGAAAACCCTGGCGTTACCCAACTTAATCGCCTTGCAGCACATCCCCCTTTC
GCCAGCTGGCGTAATAGCGAAGAGGCCCGCACCGATCGCCCTTCCCAACAGTTGCGCAGCCTGAATGGCG
AATGGG
[124 nt withheld, positions 3367-3490]
C
[91 nt withheld, positions 3492-3582]
A
[49 nt withheld, positions 3584-3632]
CCTTTGACGTTGGAGTCCACGTTCTTT
[37 nt withheld, positions 3660-3696]
ACCCTATCTCGGTCTATTCTTTTGATTTATAAGGGATTTTGCCGATTTCGGCCTATTGGTTAAAAAATGA
GCTGATTTAACAAAAATTTAACGCGAATTTTAACAAAATATTAACGCTTACAATTTAGGTGGCACTTTTC
GGGGAAATGTGCGCGGAACCCCTATTTGTTTATTTTTCTAAATACATTCAAATATGTATCCGCTCATGAG
ACAATAACCCTGATAAATGCTTCAATAATATTGAAAAAGGAAGAGTATGAGTATTCAACATTTCCGTGTC
GCCCTTATTCCCTTTTTTGCGGCATTTTGCCTTCCTGTTTTTGCTCACCCAGAAACGCTGGTGAAAGTAA
AAGATGCTGAAGATCAGTTGGGTGCACGAGTGGGTTACATCGAACTGGATCTCAACAGCGGTAAGATCCT
TGAGAGTTTTCGCCCCGAAGAACGTTTTCCAATGATGAGCACTTTTAAAGTTCTGCTATGTGGCGCGGTA
TTATCCCGTATTGACGCCGGGCAAGAGCAACTCGGTCGCCGCATACACTATTCTCAGAATGACTTGGTTG
AGTACTCACCAGTCACAGAAAAGCATCTTACGGATGGCATGACAGTAAGAGAATTATGCAGTGCTGCCAT
AACCATGAGTGATAACACTGCGGCCAACTTACTTCTGACAACGATCGGAGGACCGAAGGAGCTAACCGCT
TTTTTGCACAACATGGGGGATCATGTAACTCGCCTTGATCGTTGGGAACCGGAGCTGAATGAAGCCATAC
CAAACGACGAGCGTGACACCACGATGCCTGTAGCAATGGCAACAACGTTGCGCAAACTATTAACTGGCGA
ACTACTTACTCTAGCTTCCCGGCAACAATTAATAGACTGGATGGAGGCGGATAAAGTTGCAGGACCACTT
CTGCGCTCGGCCCTTCCGGCTGGCTGGTTTATTGCTGATAAATCTGGAGCCGGTGAGCGTGGGTCTCGCG
GTATCATTGCAGCACTGGGGCCAGATGGTAAGCCCTCCCGTATCGTAGTTATCTACACGACGGGGAGTCA
GGCAACTATGGATGAACGAAATAGACAGATCGCTGAGATAGGTGCCTCACTGATTAAGCATTGGTAACTG
TCAGACCAAGTTTACTCATATATACTTTAGATTGATTTAAAACTTCATTTTTAATTTAAAAGGATCTAGG
TGAAGATCCTTTTTGATAATCTCATGACCAAAATCCCTTAACGTGAGTTTTCGTTCCACTGAGCGTCAGA
CCCCGTAGAAAAGATCAAAGGATCTTCTTGAGATCCTTTTTTTCTGCGCGTAATCTGCTGCTTGCAAACA
AAAAAACCACCGCTACCAGCGGTGGTTTGTTTGCCGGATCAAGAGCTACCAACTCTTTTTCCGAAGGTAA
CTGGCTTCAGCAGAGCGCAGATACCAAATACTGTTCTTCTAGTGTAGCCGTAGTTAGGCCACCACTTCAA
GAACTCTGTAGCACCGCCTACATACCTCGCTCTGCTAATCCTGTTACCAGTGGCTGCTGCCAGTGGCGAT
AAGTCGTGTCTTACCGGGTTGGACTCAAGACGATAGTTACCGGATAAGGCGCAGCGGTCGGGCTGAACGG
GGGGTTCGTGCACACAGCCCAGCTTGGAGCGAACGACCTACACCGAACTGAGATACCTACAGCGTGAGCT
ATGAGAAAGCGCCACGCTTCCCGAAGGGAGAAAGGCGGACAGGTATCCGGTAAGCGGCAGGGTCGGAACA
GGAGAGCGCACGAGGGAGCTTCCAGGGGGAAACGCCTGGTATCTTTATAGTCCTGTCGGGTTTCGCCACC
TCTGACTTGAGCGTCGATTTTTGTGATGCTCGTCAGGGGGGCGGAGCCTATGGAAAAACGCCAGCAACGC
GGCCTTTTTACGGTTCCTGGCCTTTTGCTGGCCTTTTGCTCACATGTTCTTTCCTGCGTTATCCCCTGAT
TCTGTGGATAACCGTATTACCGCCTTTGAGTGAGCTGATACCGCTCGCCGCAGCCGAACGACCGAGCGCA
GCGAGTCAGTGAGCGAGGAAGCGGAAGAGCGCCCAATACGCAAACCGCCTCTCCCCGCGCGTTGGCCGAT
TCATTAATGCAGCTGGCACGACAGGTTTCCCGACTGGAAAGCGGGCAGTGAGCGCAACGCAATTAATGTG
AGTTAGCTCACTCATTAGGCACCCCAGGCTTTACACTTTATGCTTCCGGCTCGTATGTTGTGTGGAATTG
TGAGCGGATAACAATTTCACACAGGAAACAGCTATGACCATGATTACGCCAAGCGCGCAATTAACCCTCA
CTAAAGGGAACAAAAGCTGGAGCTGCAAGCTTAATGTAGTCTTATGCAATACTCTTGTAGTCTTGCAACA
TGGTAACGATGAGTTAGCAACATGCCTTACAAGGAGAGAAAAAGCACCGTGCATGCCGATTGGTGGAAGT
AAGGTGGTACGATCGTGCCTTATTAGGAAGGCAACAGACGGGTCTGACATGGATTGGACGAACCACTGAA
TTGCCGCATTGCAGAGATATTGTATTTAAGTGCCTAGCTCGATACATAAACGGGTCTCTCTGGTTAGACC
AGATCTGAGCCTGGGAGCTCTCTGGCTAACTAGGGAACCCACTGCTTAAGCCTCAATAAAGCTTGCCTTG
AGTGCTTCAAGTAGTGTGTGCCCGTCTGTTGTGTGACTCTGGTAACTAGAGATCCCTCAGACCCTTTTAG
TCAGTGTGGAAAATCTCTAGCAGTGGCGCCCGAACAGGGACTTGAAAGCGAAAGGGAAACCAGAGGAGCT
CTCTCGACGCAGGACTCGGCTTGCTGAAGCGCGCACGGCAAGAGGCGAGGGGCGGCGACTGGTGAGTACG
CCAAAAATTTTGACTAGCGGAGGCTAGAAGGAGAGAGATGGGTGCGAGAGCGTCAGTATTAAGCGGGGGA
GAATTAGATCGCGATGGGAAAAAATTCGGTTAAGGCCAGGGGGAAAGAAAAAATATAAATTAAAACATAT
AGTATGGGCAAGCAGGGAGCTAGAACGATTCGCAGTTAATCCTGGCCTGTTAGAAACATCAGAAGGCTGT
AGACAAATACTGGGACAGCTACAACCATCCCTTCAGACAGGATCAGAAGAACTTAGATCATTATATAATA
CAGTAGCAACCCTCTATTGTGTGCATCAAAGGATAGAGATAAAAGACACCAAGGAAGCTTTAGACAAGAT
AGAGGAAGAGCAAAACAAAAGTAAGACCACCGCACAGCAAGCGGCCGCTGATCTTCAGACCTGGAGGAGG
AGATATGAGGGACAATTGGAGAAGTGAATTATATAAATATAAAGTAGTAAAAATTGAACCATTAGGAGTA
GCACCCACCAAGGCAAAGAGAAGAGTGGTGCAGAGAGAAAAAAGAGCAGTGGGAATAGGAGCTTTGTTCC
TTGGGTTCTTGGGAGCAGCAGGAAGCACTATGGGCGCAGCGTCAATGACGCTGACGGTACAGGCCAGACA
ATTATTGTCTGGTATAGTGCAGCAGCAGAACAATTTGCTGAGGGCTATTGAGGCGCAACAGCATCTGTTG
CAACTCACAGTCTGGGGCATCAAGCAGCTCCAGGCAAGAATCCTGGCTGTGGAAAGATACCTAAAGGATC
AACAGCTCCTGGGGATTTGGGGTTGCTCTGGAAAACTCATTTGCACCACTGCTGTGCCTTGGAATGCTAG
TTGGAGTAATAAATCTCTGGAACAGATTTGGAATCACACGACCTGGATGGAGTGGGACAGAGAAATTAAC
AATTACACAAGCTTAATACACTCCTTAATTGAAGAATCGCAAAACCAGCAAGAAAAGAATGAACAAGAAT
TATTGGAATTAGATAAATGGGCAAGTTTGTGGAATTGGTTTAACATAACAAATTGGCTGTGGTATATAAA
ATTATTCATAATGATAGTAGGAGGCTTGGTAGGTTTAAGAATAGTTTTTGCTGTACTTTCTATAGTGAAT
AGAGTTAGGCAGGGATATTCACCATTATCGTTTCAGACCCACCTCCCAACCCCGAGGGGACCCAGAGAGG
GCCTATTTCCCATGATTCCTTCATATTTGCATATACGATACAAGGCTGTTAGAGAGATAATTAGAATTAA
TTTGACTGTAAACACAAAGATATTAGTACAAAATACGTGACGTAGAAAGTAATAATTTCTTGGGTAGTTT
GCAGTTTTAAAATTATGTTTTAAAATGGACTATCATATGCTTACCGTAACTTGAAAGTATTTCGATTTCT
TGGCTTTATATATCTTGTGGAAAGGACGAAACACCGTTTGGATTGTCAAAAATGGAGTTTTAGAGCTAGA
AATAGCAAGTTAAAATAAGGCTAGTCCGTTATCAACTTGAAAAAGTGGCACCGAGTCGGTGCTTTTTTAA
GCTTGGCGTAACTAGATCTTGAGACAAATGGCAGTATTCATCCACAATTTTAAAAGAAAAGGGGGGATTG
GGGGGTACAGTGCAGGGGAAAGAATAGTAGACATAATAGCAACAGACATACAAACTAAAGAATTACAAAA
ACAAATTACAAAAATTCAAAATTTTCGGGTTTATTACAGGGACAGCAGAGATCCACTTTGGCGCCGGCTC
GAGGGGG
Features (pLannotate 1.2.2; 29 found; start..end, strand, type, name):
     14..80      +  CDS            small t antigen (fragment): SV40 (simian virus 40) small t antigen
    106..317     +  promoter       EF-1α core promoter: core promoter for human elongation factor EF-1α
    318..1256    +  intron         EF-1α intron A: intron upstream of the start codon of human EF-1α
   1278..1877    +  CDS            PuroR (fragment): puromycin N-acetyltransferase; pac from Streptomyces; confers resistance to puromycin
   1893..2481    +  misc_feature   WPRE: woodchuck hepatitis virus posttranscriptional regulatory element
   2532..2551    +  misc_feature   cPPT/CTS (fragment): central polypurine tract and central termination sequence of HIV-1
   2553..2786    +  LTR            3' LTR (ΔU3): self-inactivating 3' long terminal repeat (LTR) from HIV-1
   2864..2985    +  polyA_signal   SV40 poly(A) signal: SV40 polyadenylation signal
   3025..3160    +  rep_origin     SV40 ori: SV40 origin of replication
   3181..3199    -  promoter       T7 promoter: promoter for bacteriophage T7 RNA polymerase
   3207..3362    +  CDS            lacZα (fragment): LacZα fragment of β-galactosidase; lacZ fragment
   3367..3795    +  rep_origin     f1 ori (sequence partly withheld): f1 bacteriophage origin of replication; arrow indicates direction of (+) strand synthesis
   3848..3952    +  promoter       AmpR promoter: bla
   3953..4813    +  CDS            AmpR: β-lactamase; bla; confers resistance to ampicillin, carbenicillin, and related antibiotics
   4984..5572    +  rep_origin     ori: high-copy-number ColE1/pMB1/pBR322/pUC origin of replication
   5755..5847    +  CDS            lacI (fragment): lac repressor; lacI; The lac repressor binds to the lac operator to inhibit transcription in E. coli. This inhibition can be relieved by adding lactose or isopropyl-β-D-thiogalactopyranoside (IPTG).
   5860..5881    +  protein_bind   CAP binding site: CAP binding activates transcription in the presence of cAMP. E. coli catabolite activator protein
   5896..5926    +  promoter       lac promoter: promoter for the E. coli lac operon
   5934..5950    +  protein_bind   lac operator: The lac repressor binds to the lac operator to inhibit transcription in E. coli. This inhibition can be relieved by adding lactose or isopropyl-β-D-thiogalactopyranoside (IPTG). lac repressor encoded by lacI
   5995..6013    +  promoter       T3 promoter: promoter for bacteriophage T3 RNA polymerase
   6041..6267    +  promoter       RSV promoter: Rous sarcoma virus enhancer/promoter
   6268..6448    +  LTR            5' LTR (truncated): truncated 5' long terminal repeat (LTR) from HIV-1
   6495..6620    +  misc_feature   HIV-1 Ψ: packaging signal of human immunodeficiency virus type 1
   6604..6967    +  CDS            HIV-1 gag (fragment): gag protein from human immunodeficiency virus 1; gag
   7113..7346    +  misc_feature   RRE: The Rev response element (RRE) of HIV-1 allows for Rev-dependent mRNA export from the nucleus to the cytoplasm.
   7723..7749    +  CDS            Rev (fragment): human immunodeficiency virus 1 (HIV-1) Rev protein; rev; enhances nuclear export of unspliced and incompletely spliced viral mRNAs
   7753..7993    +  promoter       U6 promoter: RNA polymerase III promoter for human U6 snRNA
   8023..8098    +  misc_RNA       gRNA scaffold: guide RNA scaffold for the Streptococcus pyogenes CRISPR/Cas9 system
   8154..8271    +  misc_feature   cPPT/CTS: central polypurine tract and central termination sequence of HIV-1
