[The description below was written by a language model from this plasmid's Addgene catalogue record and pLannotate feature annotations shown in this document.]
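Description:
CAMK1D gRNA (BRDN0001148035) is a third-generation lentiviral guide RNA plasmid built on the lentiGuide-Puro backbone and designed to target the human CAMK1D gene, which encodes calcium/calmodulin-dependent protein kinase ID. It is propagated in E. coli as a high-copy plasmid through a ColE1/pUC-type origin with ampicillin selection from the β-lactamase gene. The annotated 8.3 kb sequence also shows an f1 origin and remnants of a lac/T7/T3 cloning region, as well as an SV40 origin and polyadenylation signal outside the viral cassette.

The lentiviral portion begins with an RSV promoter fused to a truncated HIV-1 5' LTR. This arrangement drives Tat-independent production of the genomic RNA in packaging cells. It is followed by the Ψ packaging signal with a partial gag sequence, and then by the Rev response element for Rev-dependent nuclear export. Downstream, a human U6 RNA polymerase III promoter expresses the CAMK1D-specific spacer joined to the Streptococcus pyogenes Cas9 guide scaffold, and a cPPT/CTS element follows to aid nuclear import of the provirus. A separate cassette uses the EF-1α core promoter with its intron A to express puromycin N-acetyltransferase, allowing selection of transduced mammalian cells. A WPRE enhances transcript expression, and the ΔU3 self-inactivating 3' LTR closes the cassette.

The plasmid carries no Cas9, so it is meant to be used with a separate Cas9 vector or in cells that already express the nuclease. It is one clone from a human kinome guide collection, intended for CRISPR knockout of CAMK1D. According to the depositor, the guide was designed against two CAMK1D reference transcripts.
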