Addgene plasmid #77442: CAMK1D gRNA (BRDN0001148035)
Purpose: 3rd generation lentiviral gRNA plasmid targeting human CAMK1D
Depositing lab: John Doench & David Root. Depositing organization: Broad Institute. Publication: Optimized sgRNA design to maximize activity and minimize off-target effects of CRISPR-Cas9. Doench JG, Fusi N, Sullender M, Hegde M, Vaimberg EW, Donovan KF, Smith I, Tothova Z, Wilen C, Orchard R, Virgin HW, Listgarten J, Root DE. Nat Biotechnol. 2016 Jan 18. doi: 10.1038/nbt.3437. PubMed 26780180.
Backbone
  Vector backbone: lentiGuide-Puro
  Backbone manufacturer: Zhang Lab (Addgene plasmid # 52963)
  Vector type: Mammalian Expression, Lentiviral, CRISPR
  Selectable markers: Puromycin
Growth in bacteria
  Bacterial resistance: Ampicillin, 100 μg/mL
  Growth temperature: 37°C
  Growth strain: DH5alpha
  Copy number: High Copy
Gene/Insert
  Gene/Insert name: CAMK1D (alt names: CAMK1D; NM_020397.3)
  gRNA/shRNA sequence: TTTGGATTGTCAAAAATGGA
  Species: H. sapiens (human)
  Entrez Gene: CAMK1D (a.k.a. CKLiK, CaM-K1, CaMKID)
  Promoter: hU6
  Cloning method: Unknown
  Sequencing primers: 5′ U6-F; 3′ pS2-R
Terms and licenses: Academic/Nonprofit Terms; Industry Terms: Not Available to Industry
Depositor comments: The gRNA was designed to target the following Genbank reference sequence(s): NM_020397.3,NM_153498.3. Note that this plasmid does NOT contain Cas9. It should be used in conjunction with lentiCas9-Blast (Addgene #52962) or otherwise with cell lines already expressing Cas9. Browse the full kinome gRNA library at http://www.addgene.org/pooled-library/broadgpp-human-kinome/ or visit http://www.broadinstitute.org/rnai/public/ for detailed protocols and information.
How to cite: CAMK1D gRNA (BRDN0001148035) was a gift from John Doench & David Root (Addgene plasmid # 77442 ; http://n2t.net/addgene:77442 ; RRID:Addgene_77442)
