>Addgene plasmid #77442 | CAMK1D gRNA (BRDN0001148035) | depositor partial sequence | sequence record 144902 | Target Sequence
TTTGGATTGTCAAAAATGGA
