>Addgene plasmid #77442 | CAMK1D gRNA (BRDN0001148035) | addgene partial sequence | sequence record 187767 | hU6-F
AGAAAGTAATAATTTCTTGGGTAGTTTGCAGTTTTAAAATTATGTTTTAAAATGGACTATCATATGCTTA
CCGTAACTTGAAAGTATTTCGATTTCTTGGCTTTATATATCTTGTGGAAAGGACGAAACACCGTTTGGAT
TGTCAAAAATGGAGTTTTAGAGCTAGAAATAGCAAGTTAAAATAAGGCTAGTCCGTTATCAACTTGAAAA
AGTGGCACCGAGTCGGTGCTTTTTTAAGCTTGGCGTAACTAGATCTTGAGACAAATGGCAGTATTCATCC
ACAATTTTAAAAGAAAAGGGGGGATTGGGGGGTACAGTGCAGGGGAAAGAATAGTAGACATAATAGCAAC
AGACATACAAACTAAAGAATTACAAAAACAAATTACAAAAATTCAAAATTTTCGGGTTTATTACAGGGAC
AGCAGAGATCCACTTTGGCGCCGGCTCGAGGGGGCCCGGGTGCAAAGATGGATAAAGTTTTAAACAGAGA
GGAATCTTTGCAGCTAATGGACCTTCTAGGTCTTGAAAGGAGTGGGAATTGGCTCCGGTGCCCGTCAGTG
GGCAGAGCGC
